>Addgene plasmid #190230 | pENTR1A-SynTetOff-GFP | addgene full sequence | sequence record 376644 | Addgene NGS Result
TTGCTCACATGTTCTTTCCTGCGTTATCCCCTGATTCTGTGGATAACCGTATTACCGCTAGCATGGATCT
CGGGGACGTCTAACTACTAAGCGAGAGTAGGGAACTGCCAGGCATCAAATAAAACGAAAGGCTCAGTCGG
AAGACTGGGCCTTTCGTTTTATCTGTTGTTTGTCGGTGAACGCTCTCCTGAGTAGGACAAATCCGCCGGG
AGCGGATTTGAACGTTGTGAAGCAACGGCCCGGAGGGTGGCGGGCAGGACGCCCGCCATAAACTGCCAGG
CATCAAACTAAGCAGAAGGCCATCCTGACGGATGGCCTTTTTGCGTTTCTACAAACTCTTCCTGTTAGTT
AGTTACTTAAGCTCGGGCCCCAAATAATGATTTTATTTTGACTGATAGTGACCTGTTCGTTGCAACAAAT
TGATAAGCAATGCTTTTTTATAATGCCAACTTTGTACAAAAAAGCAGGCTTTGGATCTTACCACATTTGT
AGAGGTTTTACTTGCTTTAAAAAACCTCCCACACCTCCCCCTGAACCTGAAACATAAAATGAATGCAATT
GTTGTTGTTAACTTGTTTATTGCAGCTTATAATGGTTACAAATAAAGCAATAGCATCACAAATTTCACAA
ATAAAGCATTTTTTTCACTGCATTCTAGTTGTGGTTTGTCCAAACTCATCAATGTATCTTATCATGTCTG
AGATCCTTACTTAGTTACCCGGGGAGCATGTCAAGGTCAAAATCGTCAAGAGCGTCAGCAGGCAGCATAT
CAAGGTCAAAGTCGTCAAGGGCATCGGCTGGGAGCATGTCTAAGTCAAAATCGTCAAGGGCGTCGGCCGG
CCCGCCGCTTTCGCACTTTAGCTGTTTCTCCAGGCCACATATGATTAGTTCCAGGCCGAAAAGGAAGGCA
GGTTCGGCTCCCTGATGGTCGAACAGCTCAATTGCTTGTCTCAGAAGTGGGGGCATAGAATCGGTGGTAG
GTGTCTCTCTTTCCTCTTTTGCTACTTGATGCTCCTGATCCTCCAATACGCAGCCCAGTGTAAAGTGGCC
CACGGCGGACAGAGCGTACAGTGCGTTCTCCAGGGAGAAGCCTTGCTGACACAGGAACGCGAGCTGATTT
TCCAGGGTTTCGTACTGTTTCTCTGTTGGGCGGGTGCCGAGATGCACTTTAGCCCCGTCGCGATGTGAGA
GGAGAGCACAGCGGAATGACTTGGCGTTGTTCCGCAGAAAGTCTTGCCATGACTCGCCTTCCAGGGGGCA
GAAGTGGGTATGATGCCTGTCCAGCATCTCGATTGCCAGGGCATCGAGCAGGGCCCGCTTGTTCTTCACG
TGCCAGTACAGGGTAGGCTGCTCAACTCCCAGCTTTTGAGCGAGTTTCCTTGTCGTCAGGCCTTCGATAC
CGACTTCATTGAGTAATTCCAGAGCAGAGTTTATGACTTTGCTCTTGTCCAGTCTAGACATGGTGAATTC
GATATCAAGCTTATCGATACCGTCCGCCGCAGCGCAGATGGTCGCGCCCGTGCCCCCCTATCTCGCGCCT
CGCGTGGTGCGGTCCGGCTGGGCCGGCGGCGGCGCGGACGCGACCAAGGTGGCCGGGAAGGGGAGTTTGC
GGGGGACCGGCGAGTGACGTCAGCGCGCCTTCAGTGCTGAGGCGGCGGTGGCGCGCGCCGCCAGGCGGGG
GCGAAGGCACTGTCCGCGGTGCTGAAGCTGGCAGTGCGCACGCGCCTCGCCGCATCCTGTTTCCCCTCCC
CCTCTCTGATAGGGGATGCGCAATTTGGGGAATGGGGGTTGGGTGCTTGTCCAGTGGGTCGGGGTCGGTC
GTCAGGTAGGCACCCCCACCCCGCCTCATCCTGGTCCTAAAACCCACTTGCACTCATACGCAGGGCCCTC
TGCAGCTCGACCGCGCCGCCCCGGGCGGCTCGCTGCTGCCCCCTAGCGGGGGAGGGACGTAATTACATCC
CTGGGGGCTTTGGGGGGGCTCGAGTTTACTCCCTATCAGTGATAGAGAACGTATGTCGAGTTTACTCCCT
ATCAGTGATAGAGAACGATGTCGAGTTTACTCCCTATCAGTGATAGAGAACGTATGTCGAGTTTACTCCC
TATCAGTGATAGAGAACGTATGTCGAGTTTACTCCCTATCAGTGATAGAGAACGTATGTCGAGTTTATCC
CTATCAGTGATAGAGAACGTATGTCGAGTTTACTCCCTATCAGTGATAGAGAACGTATGTCGAGGTAGGC
GTGTACGGTGGGAGGCCTATATAAGCAGAGCTCGTTTAGTGAACCGTCAGATCGCCTGGAGAATTCGAGC
TCGGTACCCGGGGATCCGCCACCATGGTGAGCAAGGGCGAGGAGCTGTTCACCGGGGTGGTGCCCATCCT
GGTCGAGCTGGACGGCGACGTAAACGGCCACAAGTTCAGCGTGTCCGGCGAGGGCGAGGGCGATGCCACC
TACGGCAAGCTGACCCTGAAGTTCATCTGCACCACCGGCAAGCTGCCCGTGCCCTGGCCCACCCTCGTGA
CCACCCTGACCTACGGCGTGCAGTGCTTCAGCCGCTACCCCGACCACATGAAGCAGCACGACTTCTTCAA
GTCCGCCATGCCCGAAGGCTACGTCCAGGAGCGCACCATCTTCTTCAAGGACGACGGCAACTACAAGACC
CGCGCCGAGGTGAAGTTCGAGGGCGACACCCTGGTGAACCGCATCGAGCTGAAGGGCATCGACTTCAAGG
AGGACGGCAACATCCTGGGGCACAAGCTGGAGTACAACTACAACAGCCACAACGTCTATATCATGGCCGA
CAAGCAGAAGAACGGCATCAAGGTGAACTTCAAGATCCGCCACAACATCGAGGACGGCAGCGTGCAGCTC
GCCGACCACTACCAGCAGAACACCCCCATCGGCGACGGCCCCGTGCTGCTGCCCGACAACCACTACCTGA
GCACCCAGTCCGCCCTGAGCAAAGACCCCAACGAGAAGCGCGATCACATGGTCCTGCTGGAGTTCGTGAC
CGCCGCCGGGATCACTCTCGGCATGGACGAGCTGTACAAGTAAACGCGTCTGTGCCTTCTAGTTGCCAGC
CATCTGTTGTTTGCCCCTCCCCCGTGCCTTCCTTGACCCTGGAAGGTGCCACTCCCACTGTCCTTTCCTA
ATAAAATGAGGAAATTGCATCGCATTGTCTGAGTAGGTGTCATTCTATTCTGGGGGGTGGGGTGGGGCAG
GACAGCAAGGGGGAGGATTGGGAAGACAATAGCAGGCATGCTGGGGATGCGGTGGGCTCTATGGGCGGCC
GCGTCGAGATATCTAGACCCAGCTTTCTTGTACAAAGTTGGCATTATAAGAAAGCATTGCTTATCAATTT
GTTGCAACGAACAGGTCACTATCAGTCAAAATAAAATCATTATTTGCCATCCAGCTGCAGCTCTGGCCCG
TGTCTCAAAATCTCTGATGTTACATTGCACAAGATAAAAATATATCATCATGAACAATAAAACTGTCTGC
TTACATAAACAGTAATACAAGGGGTGTTATGAGCCATATTCAACGGGAAACGTCGAGGCCGCGATTAAAT
TCCAACATGGATGCTGATTTATATGGGTATAAATGGGCTCGCGATAATGTCGGGCAATCAGGTGCGACAA
TCTATCGCTTGTATGGGAAGCCCGATGCGCCAGAGTTGTTTCTGAAACATGGCAAAGGTAGCGTTGCCAA
TGATGTTACAGATGAGATGGTCAGACTAAACTGGCTGACGGAATTTATGCCTCTTCCGACCATCAAGCAT
TTTATCCGTACTCCTGATGATGCATGGTTACTCACCACTGCGATCCCCGGAAAAACAGCATTCCAGGTAT
TAGAAGAATATCCTGATTCAGGTGAAAATATTGTTGATGCGCTGGCAGTGTCCCTGCGCCGGTTGCATTC
GATTCCTGTTTGTAATTGTCCTTTTAACAGCGATCGCGTATTTCGTCTCGCTCAGGCGCAATCACGAATG
AATAACGGTTTGGTTGATGCGAGTGATTTTGATGACGAGCGTAATGGCTGGCCTGTTGAACAAGTCTGGA
AAGAAATGCATAAACTTTTGCCATTCTCACCGGATTCAGTCGTCACTCATGGTGATTTCTCACTTGATAA
CCTTATTTTTGACGAGGGGAAATTAATAGGTTGTATTGATGTTGGACGAGTCGGAATCGCAGACCGATAC
CAGGATCTTGCCATCCTATGGAACTGCCTCGGTGAGTTTTCTCCTTCATTACAGAAACGGCTTTTTCAAA
AATATGGTATTGATAATCCTGATATGAATAAATTGCAGTTTCATTTGATGCTCGATGAGTTTTTCTAATC
AGAATTGGTTAATTGGTTGTAACATTATTCAGATTGGGCCCCGTTCCACTGAGCGTCAGACCCCGTAGAA
AAGATCAAAGGATCTTCTTGAGATCCTTTTTTTCTGCGCGTAATCTGCTGCTTGCAAACAAAAAAACCAC
CGCTACCAGCGGTGGTTTGTTTGCCGGATCAAGAGCTACCAACTCTTTTTCCGAAGGTAACTGGCTTCAG
CAGAGCGCAGATACCAAATACTGTTCTTCTAGTGTAGCCGTAGTTAGGCCACCACTTCAAGAACTCTGTA
GCACCGCCTACATACCTCGCTCTGCTAATCCTGTTACCAGTGGCTGCTGCCAGTGGCGATAAGTCGTGTC
TTACCGGGTTGGACTCAAGACGATAGTTACCGGATAAGGCGCAGCGGTCGGGCTGAACGGGGGGTTCGTG
CACACAGCCCAGCTTGGAGCGAACGACCTACACCGAACTGAGATACCTACAGCGTGAGCTATGAGAAAGC
GCCACGCTTCCCGAAGGGAGAAAGGCGGACAGGTATCCGGTAAGCGGCAGGGTCGGAACAGGAGAGCGCA
CGAGGGAGCTTCCAGGGGGAAACGCCTGGTATCTTTATAGTCCTGTCGGGTTTCGCCACCTCTGACTTGA
GCGTCGATTTTTGTGATGCTCGTCAGGGGGGCGGAGCCTATGGAAAAACGCCAGCAACGCGGCCTTTTTA
CGGTTCCTGGCCTTTTGCTGGCCTT
Features (pLannotate 1.2.2; 17 found; start..end, strand, type, name):
      1..59      +  rep_origin     RSF ori (fragment): Plasmids containing the RSF 1030 origin of replication can be propagated in E. coli cells that contain additional plasmids with compatible origins.
    119..162     -  terminator     rrnB T1 terminator: Escherichia coli rrnB; transcription terminator T1 from the E. coli rrnB gene
    294..321     +  terminator     rrnB T2 terminator: transcription terminator T2 from the E. coli rrnB gene
    371..470     +  protein_bind   attL1: mutant version of attL; recombination site for the Gateway® LR reaction LR Clonase™
    479..547     +  CDS            large T antigen (fragment): large T antigen from SV40 (simian virus 40)
    570..691     +  polyA_signal   SV40 poly(A) signal: SV40 polyadenylation signal
    724..834     -  CDS            VP48: 3 tandem repeats of the minimal activation domain of herpes simplex virus VP16 (Cheng et al., 2013)
    764..1461    -  CDS            rtTA3 (fragment): reverse tetracycline transactivator 3 activates expression from Tet-responsive promoters in the presence of doxycycline
   1465..1494    +  misc_feature   MCS (fragment): pBluescript multiple cloning site
   1495..1874    -  promoter       hSyn promoter (fragment): human synapsin I promoter; confers neuron-specific expression (Kügler et al., 2003)
   1982..2296    +  promoter       tight TRE promoter: Tet-responsive promoter PTight, consisting of seven tet operator sequences followed by the minimal CMV promoter
   2301..2327    +  misc_feature   MCS (fragment): pUC18/19 multiple cloning site
   2334..3053    +  CDS            EGFP: the original enhanced GFP (Yang et al., 1996) mammalian codon-optimized
   3060..3284    +  polyA_signal   bGH poly(A) signal: bovine growth hormone polyadenylation signal
   3307..3406    -  protein_bind   attL2: mutant version of attL; recombination site for the Gateway® LR reaction LR Clonase™
   3529..4338    +  CDS            KanR: aminoglycoside phosphotransferase; aph(3')-Ia; confers resistance to kanamycin in bacteria or G418 (Geneticin®) in eukaryotes
   4428..5016    +  rep_origin     ori: high-copy-number ColE1/pMB1/pBR322/pUC origin of replication
