[The description below was written by a language model from this plasmid's Addgene catalogue record and pLannotate feature annotations shown in this document.]
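Description:
pENTR1A-SynTetOff-GFP is a Gateway entry clone built on the pENTR1A backbone and propagated in E. coli as a high-copy plasmid, using a ColE1/pUC-type origin and kanamycin selection (KanR, aminoglycoside phosphotransferase). The rrnB T1 and T2 terminators upstream of attL1 are standard backbone elements that shield the cloned cassette from read-through transcription. The payload lies between attL1 and attL2, so the whole cassette can be moved by an LR recombination reaction into a compatible destination vector. The associated publication describes an adeno-associated virus platform carrying a Tet-Off system, but this plasmid itself contains no annotated viral elements.

The cassette holds two divergently arranged transcription units that form a single-vector Tet-Off system. On the reverse strand, a human synapsin I promoter fragment, which confers neuron-specific expression, drives a tetracycline-controlled transactivator followed by an SV40 polyadenylation signal. The automated annotation labels this coding sequence as an rtTA3 fragment with VP16 minimal activation domain repeats. The construct name and publication instead indicate a Tet-Off transactivator, which is closely related in sequence, and the record does not specify the exact variant. On the forward strand, a tight TRE promoter (seven tet operators plus a minimal CMV promoter) drives EGFP, terminated by the bGH polyadenylation signal. In neurons, the synapsin-driven transactivator binds the TRE and amplifies EGFP transcription, giving much stronger reporter expression than a cell-type-specific promoter would typically provide alone. In a Tet-Off arrangement, doxycycline would be expected to suppress this expression. The stated purpose is high-level EGFP expression in neuronal cells, with this plasmid as the entry-vector intermediate.
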