Addgene plasmid #190230: pENTR1A-SynTetOff-GFP
Purpose: Gateway entry vector, high-level expression of EGFP in neuronal cells
Depositing lab: Hiroyuki Hioki. Depositing organization: Juntendo University. Publication: A Single Vector Platform for High-Level Gene Transduction of Central Neurons: Adeno-Associated Virus Vector Equipped with the Tet-Off System. Sohn J, Takahashi M, Okamoto S, Ishida Y, Furuta T, Hioki H. PLoS One. 2017 Jan 6;12(1):e0169611. doi: 10.1371/journal.pone.0169611. eCollection 2017. PubMed 28060929.
Backbone
  Vector backbone: pENTR™1A
  Backbone manufacturer: Thermo Fisher Scientific
  Backbone size w/o insert (bp): 2717
  Vector type: Bacterial Expression
Growth in bacteria
  Bacterial resistance: Kanamycin, 50 μg/mL
  Growth temperature: 37°C
  Growth strain: DH5alpha
  Copy number: High Copy
Gene/Insert
  Gene/Insert name: EGFP
  Species: aequorea victoria
  Insert size (bp): 720
Terms and licenses: Academic/Nonprofit Terms; Industry Terms: Not Available to Industry
How to cite: pENTR1A-SynTetOff-GFP was a gift from Hiroyuki Hioki (Addgene plasmid # 190230 ; http://n2t.net/addgene:190230 ; RRID:Addgene_190230)
